Addgene plasmid #102984: pLenti-CMV-GFP-2A-oG-WPRE
Purpose: Lentivirus expressing eGFP and optimised Rabies Glycoprotein (oG)
Depositing lab: Marco Tripodi. Depositing organization: MRC Laboratory of Molecular Biology. Publication: Life-Long Genetic and Functional Access to Neural Circuits Using Self-Inactivating Rabies Virus. Ciabatti E, Gonzalez-Rueda A, Mariotti L, Morgese F, Tripodi M. Cell. 2017 Jul 1. pii: S0092-8674(17)30697-9. doi: 10.1016/j.cell.2017.06.014. PubMed 28689641.
Backbone
  Vector backbone: 3rd gen lentiviral vector
  Vector type: Lentiviral
Growth in bacteria
  Bacterial resistance: Ampicillin, 100 μg/mL
  Growth temperature: 30°C
  Growth strain: NEB Stable
  Growth instructions: Stbl2 or NEB Stable can also be used
  Copy number: High Copy
Gene/Insert 1
  Gene/Insert name: Enhanced Green Fluorescent Protein (eGFP)
Gene/Insert 2
  Gene/Insert name: Optimised Rabies glycoprotein (oG)
Terms and licenses: Academic/Nonprofit Terms; Industry Terms: Not Available to Industry
How to cite: pLenti-CMV-GFP-2A-oG-WPRE was a gift from Marco Tripodi (Addgene plasmid # 102984 ; http://n2t.net/addgene:102984 ; RRID:Addgene_102984)
