[The description below was written by a language model from this plasmid's Addgene catalogue record and pLannotate feature annotations shown in this document.]
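Description:
pLenti-CMV-GFP-2A-oG-WPRE is a third-generation, self-inactivating HIV-1-based lentiviral transfer plasmid of about 10.2 kb that co-expresses eGFP and the optimised rabies virus glycoprotein (oG). It is maintained in E. coli through a high-copy ColE1/pUC-type origin with ampicillin selection (AmpR). The backbone also carries an f1 origin, an SV40 origin and residual lac, T3 and T7 cloning-vector elements. The viral genome is transcribed from a chimeric 5' end in which a CMV enhancer/promoter replaces the U3 region upstream of a truncated 5' LTR, making genomic RNA production Tat-independent. Downstream lie the Ψ packaging signal with a gag fragment, the Rev response element for Rev-dependent nuclear export, and the cPPT/CTS. The ΔU3 3' LTR, followed by an SV40 polyadenylation signal, ensures the integrated provirus lacks LTR promoter activity.

The internal expression cassette is driven by a second CMV enhancer/promoter followed by fragments of CMV intron A and a β-globin intron, which typically improve transcript processing and expression. A single open reading frame encodes GFP (annotated as an S65T-type variant, catalogued as eGFP, and spanning the sequence numbering origin), then the foot-and-mouth disease virus F2A peptide, then the rabies glycoprotein. Ribosomal skipping at the 2A site yields the fluorescent marker and oG as separate polypeptides, so green cells report glycoprotein expression. A WPRE downstream enhances transcript stability and expression. The record gives the purpose as producing lentivirus expressing eGFP and oG. The associated work concerns self-inactivating rabies virus for access to neural circuits, where supplying the glycoprotein in trans would be expected to complement G-deleted rabies virus, although the record does not spell out this use.
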