Features (pLannotate 1.2.2; 32 found; start..end, strand, type, name):
    560..625     +  CDS            F2A: 2A peptide from foot-and-mouth disease virus polyprotein Eukaryotic ribosomes fail to insert a peptide bond between the Gly and Pro residues, yielding separate polypeptides.
    626..2197    +  CDS            G (sequence partly withheld): GLYCO_RABVP - Experimental evidence at protein level: Swiss-Prot protein existence level 1. Attaches the virus to host cellular receptor, inducing endocytosis of the virion. In the endosome, the acidic pH induces conformational changes in the glycoprotein trimer, which trigger fusion between virus and cell membrane. There is convincing in vitro evidence that the muscular form of the nicotinic acetylcholine receptor (nAChR), the neuronal cell adhesion molecule (NCAM), and the p75 neurotrophin receptor (p75NTR) bind glycoprotein and thereby facilitate rabies virus entry into cells (By similarity
   2249..2837    +  misc_feature   WPRE: woodchuck hepatitis virus posttranscriptional regulatory element
   2854..2922    +  CDS            nef (fragment): NEF_HV1Z2 - Experimental evidence at protein level: Swiss-Prot protein existence level 1. Extracellular Nef protein targets CD4(+) T-lymphocytes for apoptosis by interacting with CXCR4 surface receptors. From Human immunodeficiency virus type 1 group M subtype D (isolate Z2/CDC-Z34) (HIV-1).
   2924..3157    +  LTR            3' LTR (ΔU3): self-inactivating 3' long terminal repeat (LTR) from HIV-1
   3229..3350    +  polyA_signal   SV40 poly(A) signal: SV40 polyadenylation signal
   3390..3525    +  rep_origin     SV40 ori: SV40 origin of replication
   3546..3564    -  promoter       T7 promoter: promoter for bacteriophage T7 RNA polymerase
   3572..3727    +  CDS            lacZα (fragment): LacZα fragment of β-galactosidase; lacZ fragment
   3732..4160    +  rep_origin     f1 ori (sequence partly withheld): f1 bacteriophage origin of replication; arrow indicates direction of (+) strand synthesis
   4213..4317    +  promoter       AmpR promoter: bla
   4318..5178    +  CDS            AmpR: β-lactamase; bla; confers resistance to ampicillin, carbenicillin, and related antibiotics
   5349..5937    +  rep_origin     ori: high-copy-number ColE1/pMB1/pBR322/pUC origin of replication
   6120..6212    +  CDS            lacI (fragment): lac repressor; lacI; The lac repressor binds to the lac operator to inhibit transcription in E. coli. This inhibition can be relieved by adding lactose or isopropyl-β-D-thiogalactopyranoside (IPTG).
   6225..6246    +  protein_bind   CAP binding site: CAP binding activates transcription in the presence of cAMP. E. coli catabolite activator protein
   6261..6291    +  promoter       lac promoter: promoter for the E. coli lac operon
   6299..6315    +  protein_bind   lac operator: The lac repressor binds to the lac operator to inhibit transcription in E. coli. This inhibition can be relieved by adding lactose or isopropyl-β-D-thiogalactopyranoside (IPTG). lac repressor encoded by lacI
   6360..6378    +  promoter       T3 promoter: promoter for bacteriophage T3 RNA polymerase
   6479..6858    +  enhancer       CMV enhancer: human cytomegalovirus immediate early enhancer
   6859..7062    +  promoter       CMV promoter: human cytomegalovirus (CMV) immediate early promoter
   7077..7257    +  LTR            5' LTR (truncated): truncated 5' long terminal repeat (LTR) from HIV-1
   7304..7429    +  misc_feature   HIV-1 Ψ: packaging signal of human immunodeficiency virus type 1
   7413..7776    +  CDS            HIV-1 gag (fragment): gag protein from human immunodeficiency virus 1; gag
   7922..8155    +  misc_feature   RRE: The Rev response element (RRE) of HIV-1 allows for Rev-dependent mRNA export from the nucleus to the cytoplasm.
   8532..8632    +  CDS            Rev (fragment): human immunodeficiency virus 1 (HIV-1) Rev protein; rev; enhances nuclear export of unspliced and incompletely spliced viral mRNAs
   8651..8768    +  misc_feature   cPPT/CTS: central polypurine tract and central termination sequence of HIV-1
   8869..9172    +  enhancer       CMV enhancer: human cytomegalovirus immediate early enhancer
   9173..9376    +  promoter       CMV promoter: human cytomegalovirus (CMV) immediate early promoter
   9525..9552    +  intron         CMV intron (fragment): modified intron A from human cytomegalovirus (CMV)
   9557..9903    +  intron         β-globin intron (fragment): internally truncated intron from human β-globin
   9907..9954    +  CDS            HBB (fragment): HBB_COLGU - Experimental evidence at transcript level: Swiss-Prot protein existence level 2. Involved in oxygen transport from the lung to the various peripheral tissues. From Colobus guereza (Mantled guereza) (Eastern black-and-white colobus monkey).
  10011..550     +  CDS            GFP (S65T) (across the origin): GFP (S65T) is a basic (constitutively fluorescent) green fluorescent protein published in 1995, derived from Aequorea victoria.
>Addgene plasmid #102984 | pLenti-CMV-GFP-2A-oG-WPRE | addgene full sequence | sequence record 199979 | Addgene NGS Result
GCCCTGGCCCACCCTCGTGACCACCCTGACCTACGGCGTGCAGTGCTTCAGCCGCTACCCCGACCACATG
AAGCAGCACGACTTCTTCAAGTCCGCCATGCCCGAAGGCTACGTCCAGGAGCGCACCATCTTCTTCAAGG
ACGACGGCAACTACAAGACCCGCGCCGAGGTGAAGTTCGAGGGCGACACCCTGGTGAACCGCATCGAGCT
GAAGGGCATCGACTTCAAGGAGGACGGCAACATCCTGGGGCACAAGCTGGAGTACAACTACAACAGCCAC
AACGTCTATATCATGGCCGACAAGCAGAAGAACGGCATCAAGGCCAACTTCAAGATCCGCCACAACATCG
AGGACGGCAGCGTGCAGCTCGCCGACCACTACCAGCAGAACACCCCCATCGGCGACGGCCCCGTGCTGCT
GCCCGACAACCACTACCTGAGCACCCAGTCCGCCCTGAGCAAAGACCCCAACGAGAAGCGCGATCACATG
GTCCTGCTGGAGTTCGTGACCGCCGCCGGGATCACTCACGGCATGGACGAGCTGTACAAGGGATCCGGAG
TGAAACAGACTTTGAATTTTGACCTTCTCAAGTTGGCGGGAGACGTGGAGTCCAACCCAGGGCCCATGGT
CCCACAGGCTCTCCTCTTCGTCCCTCTGCTCGTCTTCCCACTCTGCTTTGGT
[1197 nt withheld, positions 683-1879]
GCAGACCCAAGCACAGTGTTCAAAAACGGCGACGAGGCCGAAGATTTTGTGGAGGTCCACCTGCCCGACG
TGCACGAACGGATCAGTGGCGTCGATCTCGGACTGCCTAATTGGGGCAAGTACGTGCTGCTCTCCGCTGG
AGCACTGACTGCTCTCATGCTGATCATTTTCCTGATGACCTGCTGGCGACGAGTGAACCGCTCCGAGCCA
ACTCAGCACAATCTGAGGGGGACCGGTAGAGAAGTGTCTGTCACACCCCAGAGCGGTAAAATCATCAGCA
GTTGGGAAAGTCATAAATCTGGGGGCGAGACACGGCTCTAATGAAAGCTTGCCTCGAGGATGGGGACTGA
TAAAAGCTTCGAGCTCGACAATCAACCTCTGGATTACAAAATTTGTGAAAGATTGACTGGTATTCTTAAC
TATGTTGCTCCTTTTACGCTATGTGGATACGCTGCTTTAATGCCTTTGTATCATGCTATTGCTTCCCGTA
TGGCTTTCATTTTCTCCTCCTTGTATAAATCCTGGTTGCTGTCTCTTTATGAGGAGTTGTGGCCCGTTGT
CAGGCAACGTGGCGTGGTGTGCACTGTGTTTGCTGACGCAACCCCCACTGGTTGGGGCATTGCCACCACC
TGTCAGCTCCTTTCCGGGACTTTCGCTTTCCCCCTCCCTATTGCCACGGCGGAACTCATCGCCGCCTGCC
TTGCCCGCTGCTGGACAGGGGCTCGGCTGTTGGGCACTGACAATTCCGTGGTGTTGTCGGGGAAGCTGAC
GTCCTTTCCATGGCTGCTCGCCTGTGTTGCCACCTGGATTCTGCGCGGGACGTCCTTCTGCTACGTCCCT
TCGGCCCTCAATCCAGCGGACCTTCCTTCCCGCGGCCTGCTGCCGGCTCTGCGGCCTCTTCCGCGTCTTC
GCCTTCGCCCTCAGACGAGTCGGATCTCCCTTTGGGCCGCCTCCCCGCCTGGAATTCGAGCTCGGTACCT
TTAAGACCAATGACTTACAAGGCAGCTGTAGATCTTAGCCACTTTTTAAAAGAAAAGGGGGGACTGGAAG
GGCTAATTCACTCCCAACGAAGACAAGATCTGCTTTTTGCTTGTACTGGGTCTCTCTGGTTAGACCAGAT
CTGAGCCTGGGAGCTCTCTGGCTAACTAGGGAACCCACTGCTTAAGCCTCAATAAAGCTTGCCTTGAGTG
CTTCAAGTAGTGTGTGCCCGTCTGTTGTGTGACTCTGGTAACTAGAGATCCCTCAGACCCTTTTAGTCAG
TGTGGAAAATCTCTAGCAGTAGTAGTTCATGTCATCTTATTATTCAGTATTTATAACTTGCAAAGAAATG
AATATCAGAGAGTGAGAGGAACTTGTTTATTGCAGCTTATAATGGTTACAAATAAAGCAATAGCATCACA
AATTTCACAAATAAAGCATTTTTTTCACTGCATTCTAGTTGTGGTTTGTCCAAACTCATCAATGTATCTT
ATCATGTCTGGCTCTAGCTATCCCGCCCCTAACTCCGCCCATCCCGCCCCTAACTCCGCCCAGTTCCGCC
CATTCTCCGCCCCATGGCTGACTAATTTTTTTTATTTATGCAGAGGCCGAGGCCGCCTCGGCCTCTGAGC
TATTCCAGAAGTAGTGAGGAGGCTTTTTTGGAGGCCTAGGGACGTACCCAATTCGCCCTATAGTGAGTCG
TATTACGCGCGCTCACTGGCCGTCGTTTTACAACGTCGTGACTGGGAAAACCCTGGCGTTACCCAACTTA
ATCGCCTTGCAGCACATCCCCCTTTCGCCAGCTGGCGTAATAGCGAAGAGGCCCGCACCGATCGCCCTTC
CCAACAGTTGCGCAGCCTGAATGGCGAATGGG
[124 nt withheld, positions 3732-3855]
C
[91 nt withheld, positions 3857-3947]
A
[49 nt withheld, positions 3949-3997]
CCTTTGACGTTGGAGTCCACGTTCTTT
[37 nt withheld, positions 4025-4061]
ACCCTATCTCGGTCTATTCTTTTGATTTATAAGGGATTTTGCCGATTTCGGCCTATTGGTTAAAAAATGA
GCTGATTTAACAAAAATTTAACGCGAATTTTAACAAAATATTAACGCTTACAATTTAGGTGGCACTTTTC
GGGGAAATGTGCGCGGAACCCCTATTTGTTTATTTTTCTAAATACATTCAAATATGTATCCGCTCATGAG
ACAATAACCCTGATAAATGCTTCAATAATATTGAAAAAGGAAGAGTATGAGTATTCAACATTTCCGTGTC
GCCCTTATTCCCTTTTTTGCGGCATTTTGCCTTCCTGTTTTTGCTCACCCAGAAACGCTGGTGAAAGTAA
AAGATGCTGAAGATCAGTTGGGTGCACGAGTGGGTTACATCGAACTGGATCTCAACAGCGGTAAGATCCT
TGAGAGTTTTCGCCCCGAAGAACGTTTTCCAATGATGAGCACTTTTAAAGTTCTGCTATGTGGCGCGGTA
TTATCCCGTATTGACGCCGGGCAAGAGCAACTCGGTCGCCGCATACACTATTCTCAGAATGACTTGGTTG
AGTACTCACCAGTCACAGAAAAGCATCTTACGGATGGCATGACAGTAAGAGAATTATGCAGTGCTGCCAT
AACCATGAGTGATAACACTGCGGCCAACTTACTTCTGACAACGATCGGAGGACCGAAGGAGCTAACCGCT
TTTTTGCACAACATGGGGGATCATGTAACTCGCCTTGATCGTTGGGAACCGGAGCTGAATGAAGCCATAC
CAAACGACGAGCGTGACACCACGATGCCTGTAGCAATGGCAACAACGTTGCGCAAACTATTAACTGGCGA
ACTACTTACTCTAGCTTCCCGGCAACAATTAATAGACTGGATGGAGGCGGATAAAGTTGCAGGACCACTT
CTGCGCTCGGCCCTTCCGGCTGGCTGGTTTATTGCTGATAAATCTGGAGCCGGTGAGCGTGGGTCTCGCG
GTATCATTGCAGCACTGGGGCCAGATGGTAAGCCCTCCCGTATCGTAGTTATCTACACGACGGGGAGTCA
GGCAACTATGGATGAACGAAATAGACAGATCGCTGAGATAGGTGCCTCACTGATTAAGCATTGGTAACTG
TCAGACCAAGTTTACTCATATATACTTTAGATTGATTTAAAACTTCATTTTTAATTTAAAAGGATCTAGG
TGAAGATCCTTTTTGATAATCTCATGACCAAAATCCCTTAACGTGAGTTTTCGTTCCACTGAGCGTCAGA
CCCCGTAGAAAAGATCAAAGGATCTTCTTGAGATCCTTTTTTTCTGCGCGTAATCTGCTGCTTGCAAACA
AAAAAACCACCGCTACCAGCGGTGGTTTGTTTGCCGGATCAAGAGCTACCAACTCTTTTTCCGAAGGTAA
CTGGCTTCAGCAGAGCGCAGATACCAAATACTGTTCTTCTAGTGTAGCCGTAGTTAGGCCACCACTTCAA
GAACTCTGTAGCACCGCCTACATACCTCGCTCTGCTAATCCTGTTACCAGTGGCTGCTGCCAGTGGCGAT
AAGTCGTGTCTTACCGGGTTGGACTCAAGACGATAGTTACCGGATAAGGCGCAGCGGTCGGGCTGAACGG
GGGGTTCGTGCACACAGCCCAGCTTGGAGCGAACGACCTACACCGAACTGAGATACCTACAGCGTGAGCT
ATGAGAAAGCGCCACGCTTCCCGAAGGGAGAAAGGCGGACAGGTATCCGGTAAGCGGCAGGGTCGGAACA
GGAGAGCGCACGAGGGAGCTTCCAGGGGGAAACGCCTGGTATCTTTATAGTCCTGTCGGGTTTCGCCACC
TCTGACTTGAGCGTCGATTTTTGTGATGCTCGTCAGGGGGGCGGAGCCTATGGAAAAACGCCAGCAACGC
GGCCTTTTTACGGTTCCTGGCCTTTTGCTGGCCTTTTGCTCACATGTTCTTTCCTGCGTTATCCCCTGAT
TCTGTGGATAACCGTATTACCGCCTTTGAGTGAGCTGATACCGCTCGCCGCAGCCGAACGACCGAGCGCA
GCGAGTCAGTGAGCGAGGAAGCGGAAGAGCGCCCAATACGCAAACCGCCTCTCCCCGCGCGTTGGCCGAT
TCATTAATGCAGCTGGCACGACAGGTTTCCCGACTGGAAAGCGGGCAGTGAGCGCAACGCAATTAATGTG
AGTTAGCTCACTCATTAGGCACCCCAGGCTTTACACTTTATGCTTCCGGCTCGTATGTTGTGTGGAATTG
TGAGCGGATAACAATTTCACACAGGAAACAGCTATGACCATGATTACGCCAAGCGCGCAATTAACCCTCA
CTAAAGGGAACAAAAGCTGGAGCTGCAAGCTTGGCCATTGCATACGTTGTATCCATATCATAATATGTAC
ATTTATATTGGCTCATGTCCAACATTACCGCCATGTTGACATTGATTATTGACTAGTTATTAATAGTAAT
CAATTACGGGGTCATTAGTTCATAGCCCATATATGGAGTTCCGCGTTACATAACTTACGGTAAATGGCCC
GCCTGGCTGACCGCCCAACGACCCCCGCCCATTGACGTCAATAATGACGTATGTTCCCATAGTAACGCCA
ATAGGGACTTTCCATTGACGTCAATGGGTGGAGTATTTACGGTAAACTGCCCACTTGGCAGTACATCAAG
TGTATCATATGCCAAGTACGCCCCCTATTGACGTCAATGACGGTAAATGGCCCGCCTGGCATTATGCCCA
GTACATGACCTTATGGGACTTTCCTACTTGGCAGTACATCTACGTATTAGTCATCGCTATTACCATGGTG
ATGCGGTTTTGGCAGTACATCAATGGGCGTGGATAGCGGTTTGACTCACGGGGATTTCCAAGTCTCCACC
CCATTGACGTCAATGGGAGTTTGTTTTGGCACCAAAATCAACGGGACTTTCCAAAATGTCGTAACAACTC
CGCCCCATTGACGCAAATGGGCGGTAGGCGTGTACGGTGGGAGGTCTATATAAGCAGAGCTCGTTTAGTG
AACCGGGGTCTCTCTGGTTAGACCAGATCTGAGCCTGGGAGCTCTCTGGCTAACTAGGGAACCCACTGCT
TAAGCCTCAATAAAGCTTGCCTTGAGTGCTTCAAGTAGTGTGTGCCCGTCTGTTGTGTGACTCTGGTAAC
TAGAGATCCCTCAGACCCTTTTAGTCAGTGTGGAAAATCTCTAGCAGTGGCGCCCGAACAGGGACTTGAA
AGCGAAAGGGAAACCAGAGGAGCTCTCTCGACGCAGGACTCGGCTTGCTGAAGCGCGCACGGCAAGAGGC
GAGGGGCGGCGACTGGTGAGTACGCCAAAAATTTTGACTAGCGGAGGCTAGAAGGAGAGAGATGGGTGCG
AGAGCGTCAGTATTAAGCGGGGGAGAATTAGATCGCGATGGGAAAAAATTCGGTTAAGGCCAGGGGGAAA
GAAAAAATATAAATTAAAACATATAGTATGGGCAAGCAGGGAGCTAGAACGATTCGCAGTTAATCCTGGC
CTGTTAGAAACATCAGAAGGCTGTAGACAAATACTGGGACAGCTACAACCATCCCTTCAGACAGGATCAG
AAGAACTTAGATCATTATATAATACAGTAGCAACCCTCTATTGTGTGCATCAAAGGATAGAGATAAAAGA
CACCAAGGAAGCTTTAGACAAGATAGAGGAAGAGCAAAACAAAAGTAAGACCACCGCACAGCAAGCGGCC
GCTGATCTTCAGACCTGGAGGAGGAGATATGAGGGACAATTGGAGAAGTGAATTATATAAATATAAAGTA
GTAAAAATTGAACCATTAGGAGTAGCACCCACCAAGGCAAAGAGAAGAGTGGTGCAGAGAGAAAAAAGAG
CAGTGGGAATAGGAGCTTTGTTCCTTGGGTTCTTGGGAGCAGCAGGAAGCACTATGGGCGCAGCGTCAAT
GACGCTGACGGTACAGGCCAGACAATTATTGTCTGGTATAGTGCAGCAGCAGAACAATTTGCTGAGGGCT
ATTGAGGCGCAACAGCATCTGTTGCAACTCACAGTCTGGGGCATCAAGCAGCTCCAGGCAAGAATCCTGG
CTGTGGAAAGATACCTAAAGGATCAACAGCTCCTGGGGATTTGGGGTTGCTCTGGAAAACTCATTTGCAC
CACTGCTGTGCCTTGGAATGCTAGTTGGAGTAATAAATCTCTGGAACAGATTTGGAATCACACGACCTGG
ATGGAGTGGGACAGAGAAATTAACAATTACACAAGCTTAATACACTCCTTAATTGAAGAATCGCAAAACC
AGCAAGAAAAGAATGAACAAGAATTATTGGAATTAGATAAATGGGCAAGTTTGTGGAATTGGTTTAACAT
AACAAATTGGCTGTGGTATATAAAATTATTCATAATGATAGTAGGAGGCTTGGTAGGTTTAAGAATAGTT
TTTGCTGTACTTTCTATAGTGAATAGAGTTAGGCAGGGATATTCACCATTATCGTTTCAGACCCACCTCC
CAACCCCGAGGGGACCCGACAGGCCCGAAGGAATAGAAGAAGAAGGTGGAGAGAGAGACAGAGACAGATC
CATTCGATTAGTGAACGGATCTCGACGGTATCGGTTAACTTTTAAAAGAAAAGGGGGGATTGGGGGGTAC
AGTGCAGGGGAAAGAATAGTAGACATAATAGCAACAGACATACAAACTAAAGAATTACAAAAACAAATTA
CAAAAATTCAAAATTTTATCGATCACGAGACTAGCCTCGACTCTAGAAAGACGCGTCTAGTTATTAATAG
TAATCAATTACGGGGTCATTAGTTCATAGCCCATATATGGAGTTCCGCGTTACATAACTTACGGTAAATG
GCCCGCCTGGCTGACCGCCCAACGACCCCCGCCCATTGACGTCAATAATGACGTATGTTCCCATAGTAAC
GCCAATAGGGACTTTCCATTGACGTCAATGGGTGGAGTATTTACGGTAAACTGCCCACTTGGCAGTACAT
CAAGTGTATCATATGCCAAGTACGCCCCCTATTGACGTCAATGACGGTAAATGGCCCGCCTGGCATTATG
CCCAGTACATGACCTTATGGGACTTTCCTACTTGGCAGTACATCTACGTATTAGTCATCGCTATTACCAT
GGTGATGCGGTTTTGGCAGTACATCAATGGGCGTGGATAGCGGTTTGACTCACGGGGATTTCCAAGTCTC
CACCCCATTGACGTCAATGGGAGTTTGTTTTGGCACCAAAATCAACGGGACTTTCCAAAATGTCGTAACA
ACTCCGCCCCATTGACGCAAATGGGCGGTAGGCGTGTACGGTGGGAGGTCTATATAAGCAGAGCTCGTTT
AGTGAACCGTCAGATCGCCTGGAGACGCCATCCACGCTGTTTTGACCTCCATAGAAGACACCGGGACCGA
TCCAGCCTCCGCGGATTCGAATCCCGGCCGGGAACGGTGCATTGGAACGCGGATTCCCCGTGCCAAGAGT
GACGTAAGTACCGCCTATAGAGTCTATAGGCCCACAAAAAATGCTTTCTTCTTTTAATATACTTTTTTGT
TTATCTTATTTCTAATACTTTCCCTAATCTCTTTCTTTCAGGGCAATAATGATACAATGTATCATGCCTC
TTTGCACCATTCTAAAGAATAACAGTGATAATTTCTGGGTTAAGGCAATAGCAATATTTCTGCATATAAA
TATTTCTGCATATAAATTGTAACTGATGTAAGAGGTTTCATATTGCTAATAGCAGCTACAATCCAGCTAC
CATTCTGCTTTTATTTTATGGTTGGGATAAGGCTGGATTATTCTGAGTCCAAGCTAGGCCCTTTTGCTAA
TCATGTTCATACCTCTTATCTTCCTCCCACAGCTCCTGGGCAACGTGCTGGTCTGTGTGCTGGCCCATCA
CTTTGGCAAAGAATTGGGATTCGAACATCGATTGAATTCGGTACCCTTCAGGTCGACTCCGGAGCCACCA
TGAGCAAGGGCGAGGAGCTGTTCACCGGGGTGGTGCCCATCCTGGTCGAGCTGGACGGCGACGTAAACGG
CCACAAGTTCAGCGTGTCCGGCGAGGGCGAGGGCGATGCCACCTACGGCAAGCTGACCCTGAAGTTCATC
TGCACCACCGGCAAGCTGCCCGT
